Addgene plasmid #39305: human EB1-GFP mutagenized K148 K150 K151 all converted to A (JB144)
Depositing lab: Tim Mitchison & Jennifer Tirnauer. Depositing organization: Harvard Medical School.
Backbone
  Vector backbone: pEGFP-N1
  Backbone manufacturer: Clontech
  Backbone size w/o insert (bp): 4700
  Total vector size (bp): 5504
  Vector type: Mammalian Expression
  Selectable markers: Neomycin (select with G418)
Growth in bacteria
  Bacterial resistance: Kanamycin, 50 μg/mL
  Growth temperature: 37°C
  Growth strain: DH5alpha
  Copy number: Unknown
Gene/Insert
  Gene/Insert name: EB1 (alt name: MAPRE1)
  Species: H. sapiens (human)
  Insert size (bp): 804
  Mutation: K148A, K150A and K151A
  Entrez Gene: MAPRE1 (a.k.a. EB1)
  Promoter: CMV
  Tag / fusion protein: EGFP (C terminal on backbone)
  Cloning method: Restriction Enzyme; 5′ cloning site Xho1 (not destroyed); 3′ cloning site BamH1 (not destroyed)
  Sequencing primers: 5′ CMV-F; 3′ EGFP-N
Terms and licenses: Academic/Nonprofit Terms; Industry Terms: Not Available to Industry
How to cite: human EB1-GFP mutagenized K148 K150 K151 all converted to A (JB144) was a gift from Tim Mitchison & Jennifer Tirnauer (Addgene plasmid # 39305 ; http://n2t.net/addgene:39305 ; RRID:Addgene_39305)
