[The description below was written by a language model from this plasmid's Addgene catalogue record.]
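Description:
Human EB1-GFP mutagenized K148 K150 K151 all converted to A (JB144) is a mammalian expression plasmid built on the Clontech pEGFP-N1 backbone, with a total size of about 5.5 kb (a 4.7 kb backbone plus an 804 bp insert). It is propagated in E. coli under kanamycin selection, and the same backbone provides neomycin resistance so that transfected mammalian cells can be selected with G418. The record gives no feature table, so the origins of replication and other backbone elements are not itemised, and the copy number is listed as unknown.

The payload is the human EB1 coding sequence (gene MAPRE1), cloned between the XhoI and BamHI sites of the polylinker, both of which remain intact. Transcription is driven by the CMV promoter, a strong constitutive promoter in most mammalian cell types. The insert sits upstream of the backbone's EGFP, so the protein is produced as EB1 with EGFP fused to its C terminus. EB1 is a microtubule plus-end tracking protein, and fluorescent EB1 fusions are widely used to visualise growing microtubule ends in live cells. This version carries three point substitutions, K148A, K150A and K151A, which replace a cluster of lysines with alanines and so remove the positive charge at those positions.

The record does not state the purpose of the mutations. A triple-alanine mutant of this kind would typically be compared with a wild-type EB1-GFP fusion to test how these residues contribute to EB1 localisation or function in transfected cells.
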