>Addgene plasmid #39305 | human EB1-GFP mutagenized K148 K150 K151 all converted to A (JB144) | addgene partial sequence | sequence record 51263 | EGFP-N 5'-CGTCGCCGTCCAGCTCGACCAG-3'
GCTCCTCGCCCTTGCTCACCATGGTGGCGACCGGTGGATCCCGATACTCTTCTTGCTCCTCCTGTGGGCC
CCCTTCATCAGGTATCACAAAGCCTTCATCTGTGGCATACAGAATGTCTACAATCCTCTGCAATACAGGG
TCGTTTTCCCCCTCGTTCTCCTGGCAAATCAATTCAATGTTCCGTAGCTTTCCGAAGTAGAAATCCCTCT
CTTTCTCCAAGTCTTCAACAGTAAGTTTCAATACGTTGACCTGCTGCATCAACTCAGCTGCCTCGTCGTC
TCCGTTGCCCACACCAGGGTTCTTTCGCACCACACCAGGGCCAGCCTTAGGAGCCGCAGCGGTTCTCTGT
GTTGAGATGGGCCTCTGGGGAGCTGCACTGCTAGAAGTGAGAGGTGCCGCCGGTGCATTCAGAGCTGGAG
CAACAAGGGAAGGAGCCACTGCAGTTTCTTGACCTTG
[390 nt withheld, positions 458-847]
CTCGAGATCTGAGTCCGGTAGCGCTAGCGGATCTGA
